>Addgene plasmid #163564 | pCMV_UdgX-EE-UdgX-nCas9 | addgene full sequence | sequence record 320357 | Addgene NGS Result
GACATTGATTATTGACTAGTTATTAATAGTAATCAATTACGGGGTCATTAGTTCATAGCCCATATATGGA
GTTCCGCGTTACATAACTTACGGTAAATGGCCCGCCTGGCTGACCGCCCAACGACCCCCGCCCATTGACG
TCAATAATGACGTATGTTCCCATAGTAACGCCAATAGGGACTTTCCATTGACGTCAATGGGTGGAGTATT
TACGGTAAACTGCCCACTTGGCAGTACATCAAGTGTATCATATGCCAAGTACGCCCCCTATTGACGTCAA
TGACGGTAAATGGCCCGCCTGGCATTATGCCCAGTACATGACCTTATGGGACTTTCCTACTTGGCAGTAC
ATCTACGTATTAGTCATCGCTATTACCATGGTGATGCGGTTTTGGCAGTACATCAATGGGCGTGGATAGC
GGTTTGACTCACGGGGATTTCCAAGTCTCCACCCCATTGACGTCAATGGGAGTTTGTTTTGGCACCAAAA
TCAACGGGACTTTCCAAAATGTCGTAACAACTCCGCCCCATTGACGCAAATGGGCGGTAGGCGTGTACGG
TGGGAGGTCTATATAAGCAGAGCTGGTTTAGTGAACCGTCAGATCCGCTAGAGATCCGCGGCCGCTAATA
CGACTCACTATAGGGAGAGCCGCCACCATGAAACGGACAGCCGACGGAAGCGAGTTCGAGTCACCAAAGA
AGAAGCGGAAAGTCATGGCCGGAGCACAGGATTTTGTCCCACATACTGCCGATCTGGCTGAGCTGGCTGC
CGCCGCTGGAGAGTGTAGAGGATGCGGGCTGTACCGGGATGCCACACAGGCCGTGTTCGGAGCAGGCGGC
AGGAGCGCCCGCATCATGATGATCGGCGAGCAGCCAGGCGATAAGGAGGACCTGGCCGGCCTGCCATTTG
TGGGACCAGCAGGCCGGCTGCTGGACAGAGCCCTGGAGGCCGCCGACATCGATAGGGACGCCCTGTACGT
GACCAACGCCGTGAAGCACTTCAAGTTTACACGCGCCGCAGGAGGCAAGAGGAGAATCCACAAGACCCCC
TCTCGGACAGAGGTGGTGGCCTGCAGACCTTGGCTGATCGCCGAGATGACCAGCGTGGAGCCAGATGTGG
TGGTGCTGCTGGGAGCAACAGCAGCAAAGGCCCTGCTGGGCAATGACTTCAGGGTGACCCAGCACAGGGG
AGAGGTGCTGCACGTGGACGATGTGCCAGGCGATCCTGCCCTGGTGGCAACCGTGCACCCTAGCTCCCTG
CTGAGAGGCCCAAAGGAGGAGCGGGAATCCGCCTTCGCTGGGCTGGTGGACGACCTGAGAGTGGCTGCCG
ATGTGAGACCTTCTGGAGGATCTAGCGGAGGCTCCTCTGGCAGCGAGACACCAGGAACAAGCGAGTCAGC
AACACCAGAGAGCAGTGGCGGCAGCAGCGGGGGGTCATCCTCAGAGACTGGGCCTGTCGCCGTCGATCCA
ACCCTGCGCCGCCGGATTGAACCTCACGAGTTTGAAGTGTTCTTTGACCCCCGGGAGCTGAGAAAGGAGA
CATGCCTGCTGTACGAGATCAACTGGGGAGGCAGGCACTCCATCTGGAGGCACACCTCTCAGAACACAAA
TAAGCACGTGGAGGTGAACTTCATCGAGAAGTTTACCACAGAGCGGTACTTCTGCCCCAATACCAGATGT
AGCATCACATGGTTTCTGAGCTGGTCCCCTTGCGGAGAGTGTAGCAGGGCCATCACCGAGTTCCTGTCCA
GATATCCACACGTGACACTGTTTATCTACATCGCCAGGCTGTATCACCACGCAGACCCAGAGAATAGGCA
GGGCCTGGAGGATCTGATCAGCTCCGGCGTGACCATCCAGATCATGACAGAGCAGGAGTCCGGCTACTGC
TGGCGGAACTTCGTGAATTATTCTCCTAGCAACGAGGCCCACTGGCCTAGGTACCCACACCTGTGGGTGC
GCCTGTACGTGCTGGAGCTGTATTGCATCATCCTGGGCCTGCCCCCTTGTCTGAATATCCTGCGGAGAAA
GCAGCCCCAGCTGACCTTCTTTACAATCGCCCTGCAGTCTTGTCACTATCAGAGGCTGCCACCCCACATC
CTGTGGGCCACAGGCCTGAAGTCTGGAGGATCTAGCGGAGGATCCTCTGGCAGCGAGACACCAGGAACAA
GCGAGTCAGCAACACCAGAGAGCAGTGGCGGCAGCAGCGGCGGCAGCATGGCCGGAGCACAGGATTTTGT
CCCACATACTGCCGATCTGGCTGAGCTGGCTGCCGCCGCTGGAGAGTGTAGAGGATGCGGGCTGTACCGG
GATGCCACACAGGCCGTGTTCGGAGCAGGCGGCAGGAGCGCCCGCATCATGATGATCGGCGAGCAGCCAG
GCGATAAGGAGGACCTGGCCGGCCTGCCATTTGTGGGACCAGCAGGCCGGCTGCTGGACAGAGCCCTGGA
GGCCGCCGACATCGATAGGGACGCCCTGTACGTGACCAACGCCGTGAAGCACTTCAAGTTTACACGCGCC
GCAGGAGGCAAGAGGAGAATCCACAAGACCCCCTCTCGGACAGAGGTGGTGGCCTGCAGACCTTGGCTGA
TCGCCGAGATGACCAGCGTGGAGCCAGATGTGGTGGTGCTGCTGGGAGCAACAGCAGCAAAGGCCCTGCT
GGGCAATGACTTCAGGGTGACCCAGCACAGGGGAGAGGTGCTGCACGTGGACGATGTGCCAGGCGATCCT
GCCCTGGTGGCAACCGTGCACCCTAGCTCCCTGCTGAGAGGCCCAAAGGAGGAGCGGGAATCCGCCTTCG
CTGGGCTGGTGGACGACCTGAGAGTGGCTGCCGATGTGAGACCTAGCGGTGGTAGTTCTGGCGGTAGCTC
AGGATCTGAAACTCCCGGCACATCTGAAAGCGCGACTCCCGAATCATCTGGTGGATCTTCAGGTGGAAGT
GACAAGAAGTACAGCATCGGCCTGGCCATCGGCACCAACTCTGTGGGCTGGGCCGTGATCACCGACGAGT
ACAAGGTGCCCAGCAAGAAATTCAAGGTGCTGGGCAACACCGACCGGCACAGCATCAAGAAGAACCTGAT
CGGAGCCCTGCTGTTCGACAGCGGCGAAACAGCCGAGGCCACCCGGCTGAAGAGAACCGCCAGAAGAAGA
TACACCAGACGGAAGAACCGGATCTGCTATCTGCAAGAGATCTTCAGCAACGAGATGGCCAAGGTGGACG
ACAGCTTCTTCCACAGACTGGAAGAGTCCTTCCTGGTGGAAGAGGATAAGAAGCACGAGCGGCACCCCAT
CTTCGGCAACATCGTGGACGAGGTGGCCTACCACGAGAAGTACCCCACCATCTACCACCTGAGAAAGAAA
CTGGTGGACAGCACCGACAAGGCCGACCTGCGGCTGATCTATCTGGCCCTGGCCCACATGATCAAGTTCC
GGGGCCACTTCCTGATCGAGGGCGACCTGAACCCCGACAACAGCGACGTGGACAAGCTGTTCATCCAGCT
GGTGCAGACCTACAACCAGCTGTTCGAGGAAAACCCCATCAACGCCAGCGGCGTGGACGCCAAGGCCATC
CTGTCTGCCAGACTGAGCAAGAGCAGACGGCTGGAAAATCTGATCGCCCAGCTGCCCGGCGAGAAGAAGA
ATGGCCTGTTCGGAAACCTGATTGCCCTGAGCCTGGGCCTGACCCCCAACTTCAAGAGCAACTTCGACCT
GGCCGAGGATGCCAAACTGCAGCTGAGCAAGGACACCTACGACGACGACCTGGACAACCTGCTGGCCCAG
ATCGGCGACCAGTACGCCGACCTGTTTCTGGCCGCCAAGAACCTGTCCGACGCCATCCTGCTGAGCGACA
TCCTGAGAGTGAACACCGAGATCACCAAGGCCCCCCTGAGCGCCTCTATGATCAAGAGATACGACGAGCA
CCACCAGGACCTGACCCTGCTGAAAGCTCTCGTGCGGCAGCAGCTGCCTGAGAAGTACAAAGAGATTTTC
TTCGACCAGAGCAAGAACGGCTACGCCGGCTACATTGACGGCGGAGCCAGCCAGGAAGAGTTCTACAAGT
TCATCAAGCCCATCCTGGAAAAGATGGACGGCACCGAGGAACTGCTCGTGAAGCTGAACAGAGAGGACCT
GCTGCGGAAGCAGCGGACCTTCGACAACGGCAGCATCCCCCACCAGATCCACCTGGGAGAGCTGCACGCC
ATTCTGCGGCGGCAGGAAGATTTTTACCCATTCCTGAAGGACAACCGGGAAAAGATCGAGAAGATCCTGA
CCTTCCGCATCCCCTACTACGTGGGCCCTCTGGCCAGGGGAAACAGCAGATTCGCCTGGATGACCAGAAA
GAGCGAGGAAACCATCACCCCCTGGAACTTCGAGGAAGTGGTGGACAAGGGCGCTTCCGCCCAGAGCTTC
ATCGAGCGGATGACCAACTTCGATAAGAACCTGCCCAACGAGAAGGTGCTGCCCAAGCACAGCCTGCTGT
ACGAGTACTTCACCGTGTATAACGAGCTGACCAAAGTGAAATACGTGACCGAGGGAATGAGAAAGCCCGC
CTTCCTGAGCGGCGAGCAGAAAAAGGCCATCGTGGACCTGCTGTTCAAGACCAACCGGAAAGTGACCGTG
AAGCAGCTGAAAGAGGACTACTTCAAGAAAATCGAGTGCTTCGACTCCGTGGAAATCTCCGGCGTGGAAG
ATCGGTTCAACGCCTCCCTGGGCACATACCACGATCTGCTGAAAATTATCAAGGACAAGGACTTCCTGGA
CAATGAGGAAAACGAGGACATTCTGGAAGATATCGTGCTGACCCTGACACTGTTTGAGGACAGAGAGATG
ATCGAGGAACGGCTGAAAACCTATGCCCACCTGTTCGACGACAAAGTGATGAAGCAGCTGAAGCGGCGGA
GATACACCGGCTGGGGCAGGCTGAGCCGGAAGCTGATCAACGGCATCCGGGACAAGCAGTCCGGCAAGAC
AATCCTGGATTTCCTGAAGTCCGACGGCTTCGCCAACAGAAACTTCATGCAGCTGATCCACGACGACAGC
CTGACCTTTAAAGAGGACATCCAGAAAGCCCAGGTGTCCGGCCAGGGCGATAGCCTGCACGAGCACATTG
CCAATCTGGCCGGCAGCCCCGCCATTAAGAAGGGCATCCTGCAGACAGTGAAGGTGGTGGACGAGCTCGT
GAAAGTGATGGGCCGGCACAAGCCCGAGAACATCGTGATCGAAATGGCCAGAGAGAACCAGACCACCCAG
AAGGGACAGAAGAACAGCCGCGAGAGAATGAAGCGGATCGAAGAGGGCATCAAAGAGCTGGGCAGCCAGA
TCCTGAAAGAACACCCCGTGGAAAACACCCAGCTGCAGAACGAGAAGCTGTACCTGTACTACCTGCAGAA
TGGGCGGGATATGTACGTGGACCAGGAACTGGACATCAACCGGCTGTCCGACTACGATGTGGACCATATC
GTGCCTCAGAGCTTTCTGAAGGACGACTCCATCGACAACAAGGTGCTGACCAGAAGCGACAAGAACCGGG
GCAAGAGCGACAACGTGCCCTCCGAAGAGGTCGTGAAGAAGATGAAGAACTACTGGCGGCAGCTGCTGAA
CGCCAAGCTGATTACCCAGAGAAAGTTCGACAATCTGACCAAGGCCGAGAGAGGCGGCCTGAGCGAACTG
GATAAGGCCGGCTTCATCAAGAGACAGCTGGTGGAAACCCGGCAGATCACAAAGCACGTGGCACAGATCC
TGGACTCCCGGATGAACACTAAGTACGACGAGAATGACAAGCTGATCCGGGAAGTGAAAGTGATCACCCT
GAAGTCCAAGCTGGTGTCCGATTTCCGGAAGGATTTCCAGTTTTACAAAGTGCGCGAGATCAACAACTAC
CACCACGCCCACGACGCCTACCTGAACGCCGTCGTGGGAACCGCCCTGATCAAAAAGTACCCTAAGCTGG
AAAGCGAGTTCGTGTACGGCGACTACAAGGTGTACGACGTGCGGAAGATGATCGCCAAGAGCGAGCAGGA
AATCGGCAAGGCTACCGCCAAGTACTTCTTCTACAGCAACATCATGAACTTTTTCAAGACCGAGATTACC
CTGGCCAACGGCGAGATCCGGAAGCGGCCTCTGATCGAGACAAACGGCGAAACCGGGGAGATCGTGTGGG
ATAAGGGCCGGGATTTTGCCACCGTGCGGAAAGTGCTGAGCATGCCCCAAGTGAATATCGTGAAAAAGAC
CGAGGTGCAGACAGGCGGCTTCAGCAAAGAGTCTATCCTGCCCAAGAGGAACAGCGATAAGCTGATCGCC
AGAAAGAAGGACTGGGACCCTAAGAAGTACGGCGGCTTCGACAGCCCCACCGTGGCCTATTCTGTGCTGG
TGGTGGCCAAAGTGGAAAAGGGCAAGTCCAAGAAACTGAAGAGTGTGAAAGAGCTGCTGGGGATCACCAT
CATGGAAAGAAGCAGCTTCGAGAAGAATCCCATCGACTTTCTGGAAGCCAAGGGCTACAAAGAAGTGAAA
AAGGACCTGATCATCAAGCTGCCTAAGTACTCCCTGTTCGAGCTGGAAAACGGCCGGAAGAGAATGCTGG
CCTCTGCCGGCGAACTGCAGAAGGGAAACGAACTGGCCCTGCCCTCCAAATATGTGAACTTCCTGTACCT
GGCCAGCCACTATGAGAAGCTGAAGGGCTCCCCCGAGGATAATGAGCAGAAACAGCTGTTTGTGGAACAG
CACAAGCACTACCTGGACGAGATCATCGAGCAGATCAGCGAGTTCTCCAAGAGAGTGATCCTGGCCGACG
CTAATCTGGACAAAGTGCTGTCCGCCTACAACAAGCACCGGGATAAGCCCATCAGAGAGCAGGCCGAGAA
TATCATCCACCTGTTTACCCTGACCAATCTGGGAGCCCCTGCCGCCTTCAAGTACTTTGACACCACCATC
GACCGGAAGAGGTACACCAGCACCAAAGAGGTGCTGGACGCCACCCTGATCCACCAGAGCATCACCGGCC
TGTACGAGACACGGATCGACCTGTCTCAGCTGGGAGGTGACTCTGGCGGCTCAAAAAGAACCGCCGACGG
CAGCGAATTCGAGCCCAAGAAGAAGAGGAAAGTCTAACCGGTCATCATCACCATCACCATTGAGTTTAAA
CCCGCTGATCAGCCTCGACTGTGCCTTCTAGTTGCCAGCCATCTGTTGTTTGCCCCTCCCCCGTGCCTTC
CTTGACCCTGGAAGGTGCCACTCCCACTGTCCTTTCCTAATAAAATGAGGAAATTGCATCGCATTGTCTG
AGTAGGTGTCATTCTATTCTGGGGGGTGGGGTGGGGCAGGACAGCAAGGGGGAGGATTGGGAAGACAATA
GCAGGCATGCTGGGGATGCGGTGGGCTCTATGGCTTCTGAGGCGGAAAGAACCAGCTGGGGCTCGATACC
GTCGACCTCTAGCTAGAGCTTGGCGTAATCATGGTCATAGCTGTTTCCTGTGTGAAATTGTTATCCGCTC
ACAATTCCACACAACATACGAGCCGGAAGCATAAAGTGTAAAGCCTAGGGTGCCTAATGAGTGAGCTAAC
TCACATTAATTGCGTTGCGCTCACTGCCCGCTTTCCAGTCGGGAAACCTGTCGTGCCAGCTGCATTAATG
AATCGGCCAACGCGCGGGAAGAGGCGGTTTGCGTATTGGGCGCTCTTCCGCTTCCTCGCTCACTGACTCG
CTGCGCTCGGTCGTTCGGCTGCGGCGAGCGGTATCAGCTCACTCAAAGGCGGTAATACGGTTATCCACAG
AATCAGGGGATAACGCAGGAAAGAACATGTGAGCAAAAGGCCAGCAAAAGGCCAGGAACCGTAAAAAGGC
CGCGTTGCTGGCGTTTTTCCATAGGCTCCGCCCCCCTGACGAGCATCACAAAAATCGACGCTCAAGTCAG
AGGTGGCGAAACCCGACAGGACTATAAAGATACCAGGCGTTTCCCCCTGGAAGCTCCCTCGTGCGCTCTC
CTGTTCCGACCCTGCCGCTTACCGGATACCTGTCCGCCTTTCTCCCTTCGGGAAGCGTGGCGCTTTCTCA
TAGCTCACGCTGTAGGTATCTCAGTTCGGTGTAGGTCGTTCGCTCCAAGCTGGGCTGTGTGCACGAACCC
CCCGTTCAGCCCGACCGCTGCGCCTTATCCGGTAACTATCGTCTTGAGTCCAACCCGGTAAGACACGACT
TATCGCCACTGGCAGCAGCCACTGGTAACAGGATTAGCAGAGCGAGGTATGTAGGCGGTGCTACAGAGTT
CTTGAAGTGGTGGCCTAACTACGGCTACACTAGAAGAACAGTATTTGGTATCTGCGCTCTGCTGAAGCCA
GTTACCTTCGGAAAAAGAGTTGGTAGCTCTTGATCCGGCAAACAAACCACCGCTGGTAGCGGTGGTTTTT
TTGTTTGCAAGCAGCAGATTACGCGCAGAAAAAAAGGATCTCAAGAAGATCCTTTGATCTTTTCTACGGG
GTCTGACACTCAGTGGAACGAAAACTCACGTTAAGGGATTTTGGTCATGAGATTATCAAAAAGGATCTTC
ACCTAGATCCTTTTAAATTAAAAATGAAGTTTTAAATCAATCTAAAGTATATATGAGTAAACTTGGTCTG
ACAGTTACCAATGCTTAATCAGTGAGGCACCTATCTCAGCGATCTGTCTATTTCGTTCATCCATAGTTGC
CTGACTCCCCGTCGTGTAGATAACTACGATACGGGAGGGCTTACCATCTGGCCCCAGTGCTGCAATGATA
CCGCGAGACCCACGCTCACCGGCTCCAGATTTATCAGCAATAAACCAGCCAGCCGGAAGGGCCGAGCGCA
GAAGTGGTCCTGCAACTTTATCCGCCTCCATCCAGTCTATTAATTGTTGCCGGGAAGCTAGAGTAAGTAG
TTCGCCAGTTAATAGTTTGCGCAACGTTGTTGCCATTGCTACAGGCATCGTGGTGTCACGCTCGTCGTTT
GGTATGGCTTCATTCAGCTCCGGTTCCCAACGATCAAGGCGAGTTACATGATCCCCCATGTTGTGCAAAA
AAGCGGTTAGCTCCTTCGGTCCTCCGATCGTTGTCAGAAGTAAGTTGGCCGCAGTGTTATCACTCATGGT
TATGGCAGCACTGCATAATTCTCTTACTGTCATGCCATCCGTAAGATGCTTTTCTGTGACTGGTGAGTAC
TCAACCAAGTCATTCTGAGAATAGTGTATGCGGCGACCGAGTTGCTCTTGCCCGGCGTCAATACGGGATA
ATACCGCGCCACATAGCAGAACTTTAAAAGTGCTCATCATTGGAAAACGTTCTTCGGGGCGAAAACTCTC
AAGGATCTTACCGCTGTTGAGATCCAGTTCGATGTAACCCACTCGTGCACCCAACTGATCTTCAGCATCT
TTTACTTTCACCAGCGTTTCTGGGTGAGCAAAAACAGGAAGGCAAAATGCCGCAAAAAAGGGAATAAGGG
CGACACGGAAATGTTGAATACTCATACTCTTCCTTTTTCAATATTATTGAAGCATTTATCAGGGTTATTG
TCTCATGAGCGGATACATATTTGAATGTATTTAGAAAAATAAACAAATAGGGGTTCCGCGCACATTTCCC
CGAAAAGTGCCACCTGACGTCGACGGATCGGGAGATCGATCTCCCGATCCCCTAGGGTCGACTCTCAGTA
CAATCTGCTCTGATGCCGCATAGTTAAGCCAGTATCTGCTCCCTGCTTGTGTGTTGGAGGTCGCTGAGTA
GTGCGCGAGCAAAATTTAAGCTACAACAAGGCAAGGCTTGACCGACAATTGCATGAAGAATCTGCTTAGG
GTTAGGCGTTTTGCGCTGCTTCGCGATGTACGGGCCAGATATACGCGTT
Features (pLannotate 1.2.2; 17 found; start..end, strand, type, name):
      1..380     +  enhancer       CMV enhancer: human cytomegalovirus immediate early enhancer
    381..584     +  promoter       CMV promoter: human cytomegalovirus (CMV) immediate early promoter
    626..644     +  promoter       T7 promoter: promoter for bacteriophage T7 RNA polymerase
   1441..2121    +  CDS            Apobec1: ABEC1_RAT - Experimental evidence at protein level: Swiss-Prot protein existence level 1. Catalytic component of the apolipoprotein B mRNA editing enzyme complex which is responsible for the postranscriptional editing of a CAA codon for Gln to a UAA codon for stop in the APOB mRNA. May also play a role in the epigenetic regulation of gene expression by participating in DNA demethylation. From Rattus norvegicus (Rat).
   2941..4542    +  CDS            dCas9(N): N-terminal portion of catalytically inactive Streptococcus pyogenes dCas9 carrying the D10A mutation (Zetsche et al., 2015)
   4543..7037    +  CDS            Cas9(C) (fragment): C-terminal portion of Streptococcus pyogenes Cas9 (Zetsche et al., 2015)
   7159..7383    +  polyA_signal   bGH poly(A) signal: bovine growth hormone polyadenylation signal
   7387..7408    +  promoter       SV40 promoter (fragment): SV40 enhancer and early promoter
   7413..7429    +  misc_feature   MCS (fragment): pBluescript multiple cloning site
   7478..7494    -  protein_bind   lac operator: The lac repressor binds to the lac operator to inhibit transcription in E. coli. This inhibition can be relieved by adding lactose or isopropyl-β-D-thiogalactopyranoside (IPTG). lac repressor encoded by lacI
   7502..7532    -  promoter       lac promoter: promoter for the E. coli lac operon
   7547..7568    -  protein_bind   CAP binding site: CAP binding activates transcription in the presence of cAMP. E. coli catabolite activator protein
   7581..7673    -  CDS            lacI (fragment): lac repressor; lacI; The lac repressor binds to the lac operator to inhibit transcription in E. coli. This inhibition can be relieved by adding lactose or isopropyl-β-D-thiogalactopyranoside (IPTG).
   7856..8444    -  rep_origin     ori: high-copy-number ColE1/pMB1/pBR322/pUC origin of replication
   8615..9475    -  CDS            AmpR: β-lactamase; bla; confers resistance to ampicillin, carbenicillin, and related antibiotics
   9476..9580    -  promoter       AmpR promoter: bla
   9651..9695    -  misc_feature   bom (fragment): basis of mobility region from pBR322
