[The description below was written by a language model from this plasmid's Addgene catalogue record and pLannotate feature annotations shown in this document.]
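Description:
pCMV_UdgX-EE-UdgX-nCas9 is a 9.8 kb mammalian expression plasmid encoding a CRISPR base editor designed for C•G-to-G•C transversion editing in mammalian cells. It is built on a pCMV backbone and is propagated in E. coli through a high-copy ColE1/pUC-type origin with ampicillin selection (AmpR under its own bla promoter). Remnants of lac regulatory elements, a lacI fragment, a pBluescript MCS fragment, a short SV40 promoter fragment and a bom fragment are backbone leftovers with no evident role in the payload. The plasmid carries no mammalian selection marker, which is consistent with transient transfection.

The payload is a single fusion open reading frame driven by the CMV immediate early enhancer and promoter and terminated by the bovine growth hormone polyadenylation signal. A T7 promoter lies just upstream of the coding region and could support in vitro transcription. The annotated parts of the fusion are rat APOBEC1 cytidine deaminase, which corresponds to the "EE" component carrying the R126E and R132E substitutions, followed by Streptococcus pyogenes Cas9 with the D10A mutation, making it a nickase rather than a fully inactive enzyme despite the automated "dCas9" label. The two UdgX domains named in the construct are not called by the annotation tool, but the unannotated stretches before and after APOBEC1 fit the order given in the name. The catalogue lists the insert species as human, although the annotated domains derive from rat and bacteria.

In use, a separately supplied guide RNA (none is encoded here) directs the nickase to a target site. There the deaminase converts cytosine to uracil, and the uracil-binding UdgX domains are intended to bias the repair outcome toward C-to-G conversion.
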