Addgene plasmid #163564: pCMV_UdgX-EE-UdgX-nCas9
Purpose: Mammalian CG-to-GC base editing
Depositing lab: David Liu. Depositing organization: Broad Institute. Publication: Efficient C*G-to-G*C base editors developed using CRISPRi screens, target-library analysis, and machine learning. Koblan LW, Arbab M, Shen MW, Hussmann JA, Anzalone AV, Doman JL, Newby GA, Yang D, Mok B, Replogle JM, Xu A, Sisley TA, Weissman JS, Adamson B, Liu DR. Nat Biotechnol. 2021 Jun 28. pii: 10.1038/s41587-021-00938-z. doi: 10.1038/s41587-021-00938-z. PubMed 34183861.
Backbone
  Vector backbone: pCMV
  Vector type: Mammalian Expression, CRISPR
Growth in bacteria
  Bacterial resistance: Ampicillin, 100 μg/mL
  Growth temperature: 37°C
  Growth strain: NEB Stable
  Copy number: High Copy
Gene/Insert
  Gene/Insert name: UdgX-EE-UdgX-nCas9
  Species: H. sapiens (human)
  Mutation: nCas9 (D10A)EE (R126E, R132E)
  Cloning method: Gibson Cloning
Terms and licenses: Academic/Nonprofit Terms; Industry Terms: Not Available to Industry
How to cite: pCMV_UdgX-EE-UdgX-nCas9 was a gift from David Liu (Addgene plasmid # 163564 ; http://n2t.net/addgene:163564 ; RRID:Addgene_163564)
